>Addgene plasmid #179135 | pCAG-hPPP3CB-FLAG | addgene full sequence | sequence record 352807 | Addgene NGS Result
GAGCTCATCGATACTCGACATTGATTATTGACTAGTTATTAATAGTAATCAATTACGGGGTCATTAGTTC
ATAGCCCATATATGGAGTTCCGCGTTACATAACTTACGGTAAATGGCCCGCCTGGCTGACCGCCCAACGA
CCCCCGCCCATTGACGTCAATAATGACGTATGTTCCCATAGTAACGCCAATAGGGACTTTCCATTGACGT
CAATGGGTGGAGTATTTACGGTAAACTGCCCACTTGGCAGTACATCAAGTGTATCATATGCCAAGTACGC
CCCCTATTGACGTCAATGACGGTAAATGGCCCGCCTGGCATTATGCCCAGTACATGACCTTATGGGACTT
TCCTACTTGGCAGTACATCTACGTATTAGTCATCGCTATTACCATGGTCGAGGTGAGCCCCACGTTCTGC
TTCACTCTCCCCATCTCCCCCCCCTCCCCACCCCCAATTTTGTATTTATTTATTTTTTAATTATTTTGTG
CAGCGATGGGGGCGGGGGGGGGGGGGGNCGCGCGCCRGGSGGGGSGGGGSGGGGSGRGGGGSGGGGSGGG
GSGRGGCGGRGAGGTGCGGCGGCAGCCAATCAGAGCGGCGCGCTCCGAAAGTTTCCTTTTATGGCGAGGC
GGCGGCGGCGGCGGCCCTATAAAAAGCGAAGCGCGCGGCGGGCGGGAGTCGCTGCGCGCTGCCTTCGCCC
CGTGCCCCGCTCCGCCGCCGCCTCGCGCCGCCCGCCCCGGCTCTGACTGACCGCGTTACTCCCACAGGTG
AGCGGGCGGGACGGCCCTTCTCCTCCGGGCTGTAATTAGCGCTTGGTTTAATGACGGCTTGTTTCTTTTC
TGTGGCTGCGTGAAAGCCTTGAGGGGCTCCGGGAGGGCCCTTTGTGCGGGGGGAGCGGCTCGGGGGGTGC
GTGCGTGTGTGTGTGCGTGGGGAGCGCCGCGTGCGGCTCCGCGCTGCCCGGCGGCTGTGAGCGCTGCGGG
CGCGGCGCGGGGCTTTGTGCGCTCCGCAGTGTGCGCGAGGGGAGCGCGGCCGGGGGCGGTGCCCCGCGGT
GCGGGGGGGGCTGCGAGGGGAACAAAGGCTGCGTGCGGGGTGTGTGCGTGGGGGGGTGAGCAGGGGGTGT
GGGCGCGTCGGTCGGGCTGCAACCCCCCCTGCACCCCCCTCCCCGAGTTGCTGAGCACGGCCCGGCTTCG
GGTGCGGGGCTCCGTACGGGGCGTGGCGCGGGGCTCGCCGTGCCGGGCGGGGGGTGGCGGCAGGTGGGGG
TGCCGGGCGGGGCGGGGCCGCCTCGGGCCGGGGRGGGCTCGGGGGAGGGGCGCGGCGGCCCCCGGAGCGC
CGGCGGCTGTCGAGGCGCGGCGAGCCGCAGCCATTGCCTTTTATGGTAATCGTGCGAGAGGGCGCAGGGA
CTTCCTTTGTCCCAAATCTGTGCGGAGCCGAAATCTGGGAGGCGCCGCCGCACCCCCTCTAGCGGGCGCG
GGGCGAAGCGGTGCGGCGCCGGCAGGAAGGAAATGGGCGGGGAGGGCCTTCGTGCGTCGCCGCGCCGCCG
TCCCCTTCTCCCTCTCCAGCCTCGGGGCTGTCCGCGGGGGGACGGCTGCCTTCGGGGGGGACGGGGCAGG
GCGGGGTTCGGCTTCTGGCGTGTGACCGGCGGCTCTAGCCTCTGCTAACCATGTTCATGCCTTCTTCTTT
TTCCTACAGCTCCTGGGCAACGTGCTGGTTATTGTGCTGTCTCATCATTTTGGCAAATCTAGATTGGCTC
TGGTAGCCGCCGCCCCCGCCCCCAACCCCGCCCGGCCCAGAGCCTAGCCGAGCCCCGGGCCCAGCATGGC
CGCCCCGGAGCCGGCCCGGGCTGCACCGCCCCCACCCCCGCCCCCGCCGCCCCCTCCCGGGGCTGACCGC
GTCGTCAAAGCTGTCCCTTTCCCCCCAACACATCGCTTGACATCTGAAGAAGTATTTGATTTGGATGGGA
TACCCAGGGTTGATGTTCTGAAGAACCACTTGGTGAAAGAAGGTCGAGTAGATGAAGAAATTGCGCTTAG
AATTATCAATGAGGGTGCTGCCATCCTTCGGAGAGAGAAAACCATGATAGAAGTAGAAGCTCCAATCACA
GTGTGTGGTGACATCCATGGCCAATTTTTTGATCTGATGAAACTTTTTGAAGTAGGAGGATCACCTGCTA
ATACACGATACCTTTTTCTTGGCGATTATGTGGACAGAGGTTATTTTAGTATAGAGTGTGTCTTATATTT
ATGGGTTCTGAAGATTCTATACCCAAGCACATTATTTCTTCTGAGAGGCAACCATGAATGCAGACACCTT
ACTGAATATTTTACCTTTAAGCAGGAATGTAAAATTAAGTATTCGGAAAGAGTCTATGAAGCTTGTATGG
AAGCTTTTGATAGTTTGCCTCTTGCTGCACTTTTAAACCAACAGTTTCTTTGTGTTCATGGTGGACTTTC
ACCAGAAATACACACACTGGATGATATTAGGAGATTAGATAGATTCAAAGAGCCACCTGCATTTGGACCA
ATGTGTGACTTGTTATGGTCCGATCCTTCTGAAGATTTTGGAAATGAAAAATCACAGGAACATTTTAGTC
ACAATACAGTTCGAGGATGTTCTTATTTTTATAACTATCCAGCAGTGTGTGAATTTTTGCAAAACAATAA
TTTGTTATCGATTATTAGAGCTCATGAAGCTCAAGATGCAGGCTATAGAATGTACAGAAAAAGTCAAACT
ACAGGGTTCCCTTCATTAATAACAATTTTTTCGGCACCTAATTACTTAGATGTCTACAATAATAAAGCTG
CTGTATTAAAGTATGAAAATAATGTGATGAATATTCGACAGTTTAACTGTTCTCCACATCCTTACTGGTT
GCCTAATTTTATGGATGTCTTCACGTGGTCTTTACCGTTTGTTGGAGAAAAAGTGACAGAAATGTTGGTA
AATGTTCTGAGTATTTGCTCTGATGATGAACTAATGACTGAAGGTGAAGACCAGTTTGATGGTTCAGCTG
CAGCCCGGAAAGAAATCATAAGAAACAAAATTCGAGCAATTGGCAAGATGGCAAGAGTCTTCTCTGTTCT
CAGGGAGGAGAGTGAAAGTGTGCTGACACTCAAGGGCCTGACTCCCACAGGGATGTTGCCTAGTGGAGTG
TTAGCTGGAGGACGGCAGACCCTGCAAAGTGCAATACGAGGATTCTCTCCACCACATAGAATCTGCAGTT
TTGAAGAGGCAAAGGGTTTGGATAGGATCAATGAGAGAATGCCACCTCGGAAAGATGCTGTACAGCAAGA
TGGTTTCAATTCTCTGAACACCGCACATGCCACTGAGAACCACGGGACGGGCAACCATACTGCCCAGGAT
ATCGACTACAAGGATGACGATGACAAGTAGCTCGAGACTCCTCAGGTGCAGGCTGCCTATCAGAAGGTGG
TGGCTGGTGTGGCCAATGCCCTGGCTCACAAATACCACTGAGATCTTTTTCCCTCTGCCAAAAATTATGG
GGACATCATGAAGCCCCTTGAGCATCTGACTTCTGGCTAATAAAGGAAATTTATTTTCATTGCAATAGTG
TGTTGGAATTTTTTGTGTCTCTCACTCGGAAGGACATATGGGAGGGCAAATCATTTAAAACATCAGAATG
AGTATTTGGTTTAGAGTTTGGCAACATATGCCCATATGCTGGCTGCCATGAACAAAGGTTGGCTATAAAG
AGGTCATCAGTATATGAAACAGCCCCCTGCTGTCCATTCCTTATTCCATAGAAAAGCCTTGACTTGAGGT
TAGATTTTTTTTATATTTTGTTTTGTGTTATTTTTTTCTTTAACATCCCTAAAATTTTCCTTACATGTTT
TACTAGCCAGATTTTTCCTCCTCTCCTGACTACTCCCAGTCATAGCTGTCCCTCTTCTCTTATGAAGATC
CCTCGACTTAATTAAGGTACCCAATTCGCCCTATAGTGAGTCGTATTACGCGCGCTCACTGGCCGTCGTT
TTACAACGTCGTGACTGGGAAAACCCTGGCGTTACCCAACTTAATCGCCTTGCAGCACATCCCCCTTTCG
CCAGCTGGCGTAATAGCGAAGAGGCCCGCACCGATCGCCCTTCCCAACAGTTGCGCAGCCTGAATGGCGA
ATGGG
[124 nt withheld, positions 4136-4259]
C
[91 nt withheld, positions 4261-4351]
A
[49 nt withheld, positions 4353-4401]
CCTTTGACGTTGGAGTCCACGTTCTTT
[37 nt withheld, positions 4429-4465]
ACCCTATCTCGGTCTATTCTTTTGATTTATAAGGGATTTTGCCGATTTCGGCCTATTGGTTAAAAAATGA
GCTGATTTAACAAAAATTTAACGCGAATTTTAACAAAATATTAACGCTTACAATTTAGGTGGCACTTTTC
GGGGAAATGTGCGCGGAACCCCTATTTGTTTATTTTTCTAAATACATTCAAATATGTATCCGCTCATGAG
ACAATAACCCTGATAAATGCTTCAATAATATTGAAAAAGGAAGAGTATGAGTATTCAACATTTCCGTGTC
GCCCTTATTCCCTTTTTTGCGGCATTTTGCCTTCCTGTTTTTGCTCACCCAGAAACGCTGGTGAAAGTAA
AAGATGCTGAAGATCAGTTGGGTGCACGAGTGGGTTACATCGAACTGGATCTCAACAGCGGTAAGATCCT
TGAGAGTTTTCGCCCCGAAGAACGTTTTCCAATGATGAGCACTTTTAAAGTTCTGCTATGTGGCGCGGTA
TTATCCCGTATTGACGCCGGGCAAGAGCAACTCGGTCGCCGCATACACTATTCTCAGAATGACTTGGTTG
AGTACTCACCAGTCACAGAAAAGCATCTTACGGATGGCATGACAGTAAGAGAATTATGCAGTGCTGCCAT
AACCATGAGTGATAACACTGCGGCCAACTTACTTCTGACAACGATCGGAGGACCGAAGGAGCTAACCGCT
TTTTTGCACAACATGGGGGATCATGTAACTCGCCTTGATCGTTGGGAACCGGAGCTGAATGAAGCCATAC
CAAACGACGAGCGTGACACCACGATGCCTGTAGCAATGGCAACAACGTTGCGCAAACTATTAACTGGCGA
ACTACTTACTCTAGCTTCCCGGCAACAATTAATAGACTGGATGGAGGCGGATAAAGTTGCAGGACCACTT
CTGCGCTCGGCCCTTCCGGCTGGCTGGTTTATTGCTGATAAATCTGGAGCCGGTGAGCGTGGGTCTCGCG
GTATCATTGCAGCACTGGGGCCAGATGGTAAGCCCTCCCGTATCGTAGTTATCTACACGACGGGGAGTCA
GGCAACTATGGATGAACGAAATAGACAGATCGCTGAGATAGGTGCCTCACTGATTAAGCATTGGTAACTG
TCAGACCAAGTTTACTCATATATACTTTAGATTGATTTAAAACTTCATTTTTAATTTAAAAGGATCTAGG
TGAAGATCCTTTTTGATAATCTCATGACCAAAATCCCTTAACGTGAGTTTTCGTTCCACTGAGCGTCAGA
CCCCGTAGAAAAGATCAAAGGATCTTCTTGAGATCCTTTTTTTCTGCGCGTAATCTGCTGCTTGCAAACA
AAAAAACCACCGCTACCAGCGGTGGTTTGTTTGCCGGATCAAGAGCTACCAACTCTTTTTCCGAAGGTAA
CTGGCTTCAGCAGAGCGCAGATACCAAATACTGTTCTTCTAGTGTAGCCGTAGTTAGGCCACCACTTCAA
GAACTCTGTAGCACCGCCTACATACCTCGCTCTGCTAATCCTGTTACCAGTGGCTGCTGCCAGTGGCGAT
AAGTCGTGTCTTACCGGGTTGGACTCAAGACGATAGTTACCGGATAAGGCGCAGCGGTCGGGCTGAACGG
GGGGTTCGTGCACACAGCCCAGCTTGGAGCGAACGACCTACACCGAACTGAGATACCTACAGCGTGAGCT
ATGAGAAAGCGCCACGCTTCCCGAAGGGAGAAAGGCGGACAGGTATCCGGTAAGCGGCAGGGTCGGAACA
GGAGAGCGCACGAGGGAGCTTCCAGGGGGAAACGCCTGGTATCTTTATAGTCCTGTCGGGTTTCGCCACC
TCTGACTTGAGCGTCGATTTTTGTGATGCTCGTCAGGGGGGCGGAGCCTATGGAAAAACGCCAGCAACGC
GGCCTTTTTACGGTTCCTGGCCTTTTGCTGGCCTTTTGCTCACATGTTCTTTCCTGCGTTATCCCCTGAT
TCTGTGGATAACCGTATTACCGCCTTTGAGTGAGCTGATACCGCTCGCCGCAGCCGAACGACCGAGCGCA
GCGAGTCAGTGAGCGAGGAAGCGGAAGAGCGCCCAATACGCAAACCGCCTCTCCCCGCGCGTTGGCCGAT
TCATTAATGCAGCTGGCACGACAGGTTTCCCGACTGGAAAGCGGGCAGTGAGCGCAACGCAATTAATGTG
AGTTAGCTCACTCATTAGGCACCCCAGGCTTTACACTTTATGCTTCCGGCTCGTATGTTGTGTGGAATTG
TGAGCGGATAACAATTTCACACAGGAAACAGCTATGACCATGATTACGCCAAGCGCGCAATTAACCCTCA
CTAAAGGGAACAAAAGCTG
Features (pLannotate 1.2.2; 18 found; start..end, strand, type, name):
     17..396     +  enhancer       CMV enhancer: human cytomegalovirus immediate early enhancer
    398..674     +  promoter       chicken β-actin promoter: No description available
    675..1689    +  intron         chimeric intron: chimera between introns from chicken β-actin and rabbit β-globin
   1816..3357    +  CDS            PPP3CB: PP2BB_HUMAN - Also known as CALNA2, CALNB, CNA2. Experimental evidence at protein level: Swiss-Prot protein existence level 1. Calcium-dependent, calmodulin-stimulated protein phosphatase which plays an essential role in the transduction of intracellular Ca(2+)-mediated signals (PubMed:19154138, PubMed:26794871). Dephosphorylates and activates transcription factor NFATC1 (PubMed:19154138). Dephosphorylates and inactivates transcription factor ELK1 (PubMed:19154138). Dephosphorylates DARPP32 (PubMed:19154138). From Homo sapiens (Human).
   3367..3387    +  CDS            FLAG (fragment): FLAG® epitope tag, followed by an enterokinase cleavage site
   3397..3468    +  CDS            HBB (fragment): HBB_PONPY - Experimental evidence at transcript level: Swiss-Prot protein existence level 2. Involved in oxygen transport from the lung to the various peripheral tissues. From Pongo pygmaeus (Bornean orangutan).
   3539..3594    +  polyA_signal   β-globin poly(A) signal: rabbit β-globin polyadenylation signal (Gil and Proudfoot, 1987)
   3950..3968    -  promoter       T7 promoter: promoter for bacteriophage T7 RNA polymerase
   3976..4131    +  CDS            lacZα (fragment): LacZα fragment of β-galactosidase; lacZ fragment
   4136..4564    +  rep_origin     f1 ori (sequence partly withheld): f1 bacteriophage origin of replication; arrow indicates direction of (+) strand synthesis
   4617..4721    +  promoter       AmpR promoter: bla
   4722..5582    +  CDS            AmpR: β-lactamase; bla; confers resistance to ampicillin, carbenicillin, and related antibiotics
   5753..6341    +  rep_origin     ori: high-copy-number ColE1/pMB1/pBR322/pUC origin of replication
   6524..6616    +  CDS            lacI (fragment): lac repressor; lacI; The lac repressor binds to the lac operator to inhibit transcription in E. coli. This inhibition can be relieved by adding lactose or isopropyl-β-D-thiogalactopyranoside (IPTG).
   6629..6650    +  protein_bind   CAP binding site: CAP binding activates transcription in the presence of cAMP. E. coli catabolite activator protein
   6665..6695    +  promoter       lac promoter: promoter for the E. coli lac operon
   6703..6719    +  protein_bind   lac operator: The lac repressor binds to the lac operator to inhibit transcription in E. coli. This inhibition can be relieved by adding lactose or isopropyl-β-D-thiogalactopyranoside (IPTG). lac repressor encoded by lacI
   6764..6782    +  promoter       T3 promoter: promoter for bacteriophage T3 RNA polymerase
