[The description below was written by a language model from this plasmid's Addgene catalogue record and pLannotate feature annotations shown in this document.]
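Description:
pCAG-hPPP3CB-FLAG is a mammalian expression plasmid of about 6.8 kb built on pCAG1.1, a pCAGGS derivative to which a FLAG coding sequence was added. It carries the human PPP3CB cDNA, which encodes the beta isoform of the catalytic subunit of calcineurin (protein phosphatase 3), a calcium- and calmodulin-stimulated serine/threonine phosphatase. The insert was cloned between XbaI and EcoRV sites, both retained, so that the open reading frame reads into the backbone-encoded FLAG epitope and yields a C-terminally tagged protein.

Expression is driven by the composite CAG promoter, annotated here as its three parts: the human cytomegalovirus immediate-early enhancer, the chicken β-actin promoter, and a chimeric chicken β-actin/rabbit β-globin intron. Together these give strong, broadly active transcription in mammalian cells. Downstream of the tag lies rabbit β-globin sequence that supplies the polyadenylation signal. The short "HBB fragment" call in the feature table most likely reflects this residual globin exon sequence in the 3′ region rather than an intended coding element.

For propagation in E. coli the plasmid has a high-copy ColE1/pUC-type origin and a β-lactamase gene conferring ampicillin resistance. An f1 origin, T7 and T3 promoters, and lac promoter/operator, lacZα and lacI fragments are remnants of the cloning-vector backbone. No mammalian selection marker is annotated, so the construct appears suited to transient transfection.

The FLAG tag allows detection or immunoprecipitation of the expressed phosphatase. The associated publication concerns SPATA33-mediated localization of calcineurin to mitochondria and the regulation of sperm motility, which suggests use in protein interaction or localization experiments in cultured cells, although the record does not specify the assays.
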