Addgene plasmid #179135: pCAG-hPPP3CB-FLAG
Purpose: Expression vector of human protein phosphatase 3, catalytic subunit, beta isoform (PPP3CB) tagged with FLAG at C-terminus, CAG promoter, rabbit globin poly(A) signal.
Depositing lab: Masahito Ikawa. Publication: SPATA33 localizes calcineurin to the mitochondria and regulates sperm motility in mice. Miyata H, Oura S, Morohoshi A, Shimada K, Mashiko D, Oyama Y, Kaneda Y, Matsumura T, Abbasi F, Ikawa M. Proc Natl Acad Sci U S A. 2021 Aug 31;118(35). pii: 2106673118. doi: 10.1073/pnas.2106673118. PubMed 34446558.
Backbone
  Vector backbone: pCAG1.1
  Backbone size w/o insert (bp): 5175
  Total vector size (bp): 6789
  Modifications to backbone: pCAGGS was used as an original vector. FLAG sequence was added.
  Vector type: Mammalian Expression
Growth in bacteria
  Bacterial resistance: Ampicillin, 100 μg/mL
  Growth temperature: 37°C
  Growth strain: DH5alpha
  Copy number: High Copy
Gene/Insert
  Gene/Insert name: protein phosphatase 3, catalytic subunit, beta isoform (alt name: PPP3CB)
  Species: H. sapiens (human)
  Insert size (bp): 1614
  Entrez Gene: PPP3CB (a.k.a. CALNA2, CALNB, CNA2, PP2Bbeta)
  Tag / fusion protein: FLAG (C terminal on backbone)
  Cloning method: Restriction Enzyme; 5′ cloning site XbaI (not destroyed); 3′ cloning site EcoRV (not destroyed)
  Sequencing primers: 5′ GCCTTCTTCTTTTTCCTACAGC; 3′ GCCACACCAGCCACCACCTTCTG
Terms and licenses: Academic/Nonprofit Terms; Industry Terms: Not Available to Industry
How to cite: pCAG-hPPP3CB-FLAG was a gift from Masahito Ikawa (Addgene plasmid # 179135 ; http://n2t.net/addgene:179135 ; RRID:Addgene_179135)
